>Addgene plasmid #112623 | pEHC_PGKneoLox2DTA.2 | addgene full sequence | sequence record 222026 | Addgene NGS Result
CTG
[124 nt withheld, positions 4-127]
C
[91 nt withheld, positions 129-219]
A
[49 nt withheld, positions 221-269]
CCTTTGACGTTGGAGTCCACGTTCTTT
[37 nt withheld, positions 297-333]
ACCCTATCTCGGTCTATTCTTTTGATTTATAAGGGATTTTGCCGATTTCGGCCTATTGGTTAAAAAATGA
GCTGATTTAACAAAAATTTAACGCGAATTTTAACAAAATATTAACGCTTACAATTTCCATTCGCCATTCA
GGCTGCGCAACTGTTGGGAAGGGCGATCGGTGCGGGCCTCTTCGCTATTACGCCAGCTGGCGAAAGGGGG
ATGTGCTGCAAGGCGATTAAGTTGGGTAACGCCAGGGTTTTCCCAGTCACGACGTTGTAAAACGACGGCC
AGTGAGCGCGCGTAATACGACTCACTATAGGGCGAATTGGAGCTCCACCGCGGTGGCGGCCGCCTAGGAG
ATCTACGCGTCAATTGATGCATCCCGGGTTTATTCATGAGGCCGGCCACC
[378 nt withheld, positions 734-1111]
TCCACCATGGTGAGCAAGGGCGAGGAGCTGTTCACCGGGGTGGTGCCCATCCTGGTCGAGCTGGACGGCG
ACGTAAACGGCCACAAGTTCAGCGTGTCCGGCGAGGGCGAGGGCGATGCCACCTACGGCAAGCTGACCCT
GAAGTTCATCTGCACCACCGGCAAGCTGCCCGTGCCCTGGCCCACCCTCGTGACCACCTTGACCTACGGC
GTGCAGTGCTTCGCCCGCTACCCCGACCACATGAAGCAGCACGACTTCTTCAAGTCCGCCATGCCCGAAG
GCTACGTCCAGGAGCGCACCATCTTCTTCAAGGACGACGGCAACTACAAGACCCGCGCCGAGGTGAAGTT
CGAGGGCGACACCCTGGTGAACCGCATCGAGCTGAAGGGCATCGACTTCAAGGAGGACGGCAACATCCTG
GGGCACAAGCTGGAGTACAACTACAACAGCCACAAGGTCTATATCACCGCCGACAAGCAGAAGAACGGCA
TCAAGGTGAACTTCAAGACCCGCCACAACATCGAGGACGGCAGCGTGCAGCTCGCCGACCACTACCAGCA
GAACACCCCCATCGGCGACGGCCCCGTGCTGCTGCCCGACAACCACTACCTGAGCACCCAGTCCAAGCTG
AGCAAAGACCCCAACGAGAAGCGCGATCACATGGTCCTGCTGGAGTTCGTGACCGCCGCCGGGATCACTC
TCGGCATGGACGAGCTGTACAAGGGAAGCGGAGCTACTAACTTCAGCCTGCTGAAGCAGGCTGGAGACGT
GGAGGAGAACCCTGGACCTATGAAAAAGCCTGAACTCACCGCGACGTCTGTCGAGAAGTTTCTGATCGAA
AAGTTCGACAGCGTCTCCGACCTGATGCAGCTCTCGGAGGGCGAAGAATCTCGTGCTTTCAGCTTCGATG
TAGGAGGGCGTGGATATGTCCTGCGGGTAAATAGCTGCGCCGATGGTTTCTACAAAGATCGTTATGTTTA
TCGGCACTTTGCATCGGCCGCGCTCCCGATTCCGGAAGTGCTTGACATTGGGGAATTCAGCGAGAGCCTG
ACCTATTGCATCTCCCGCCGTGCACAGGGTGTCACGTTGCAAGACCTGCCTGAAACCGAACTGCCCGCTG
TTCTGCAGCCGGTCGCGGAGGCCATGGATGCGATCGCTGCGGCCGATCTTAGCCAGACGAGCGGGTTCGG
CCCATTCGGACCGCAAGGAATCGGTCAATACACTACATGGCGTGATTTCATATGCGCGATTGCTGATCCC
CATGTGTATCACTGGCAAACTGTGATGGACGACACCGTCAGTGCGTCCGTCGCGCAGGCTCTCGATGAGC
TGATGCTTTGGGCCGAGGACTGCCCCGAAGTCCGGCACCTCGTGCACGCGGATTTCGGCTCCAACAATGT
CCTGACGGACAATGGCCGCATAACAGCGGTCATTGACTGGAGCGAGGCGATGTTCGGGGATTCCCAATAC
GAGGTCGCCAACATCTTCTTCTGGAGGCCGTGGTTGGCTTGTATGGAGCAGCAGACGCGCTACTTCGAGC
GGAGGCATCCGGAGCTTGCAGGATCGCCGCGGCTCCGGGCGTATATGCTCCGCATTGGTCTTGACCAACT
CTATCAGAGCTTGGTTGACGGCAATTTCGATGATGCAGCTTGGGCGCAGGGTCGATGCGACGCAATCGTC
CGATCCGGAGCCGGGACTGTCGGGCGTACACAAATCGCCCGCAGAAGCGCGGCCGTCTGGACCGATGGCT
GTGTAGAAGTACTCGCCGATAGTGGAAACCGACGCCCCAGCACTCGTCCGAGGGCAAAGGAACGCGGCTC
CGGCGCAACAAATTTCTCTCTCCTCAAACAAGCAGGCGATGTTGAAGAAAATCCCGGGCCCATGTCCAAT
TTACTGACCGTACACCAAAATTTGCCTGCATTACCGGTCGATGCAACGAGTGATGAGGTTCGCAAGAACC
TGATGGACATGTTCAGGGATCGCCAGGCGTTTTCTGAGCATACCTGGAAAATGCTTCTGTCCGTTTGCCG
GTCGTGGGCGGCATGGTGCAAGTTGAATAACCGGAAATGGTTTCCCGCAGAACCTGAAGATGTTCGCGAT
TATCTTCTATATCTTCAGGCGCGCGGTCTGGCAGTAAAAACTATCCAGCAACATTTGGGCCAGCTAAACA
TGCTTCATCGTCGGTCCGGGCTGCCACGACCAAGTGACAGCAATGCTGTTTCACTGGTTATGCGGCGGAT
CCGAAAAGAAAACGTTGATGCCGGTGAACGTGCAAAACAGGCTCTAGCGTTCGAACGCACTGATTTCGAC
CAGGTTCGTTCACTCATGGAAAATAGCGATCGCTGCCAGGATATACGTAATCTGGCATTTCTGGGGATTG
CTTATAACACCCTGTTACGTATAGCCGAAATTGCCAGGATCAGGGTTAAAGATATCTCACGTACTGACGG
TGGGAGAATGTTAATCCATATTGGCAGAACGAAAACGCTGGTTAGCACCGCAGGTGTAGAGAAGGCACTT
AGCCTGGGGGTAACTAAACTGGTCGAGCGATGGATTTCCGTCTCTGGTGTAGCTGATGATCCGAATAACT
ACCTGTTTTGCCGGGTCAGAAAAAATGGTGTTGCCGCGCCATCTGCCACCAGCCAGCTATCAACTCGCGC
CCTGGAAGGGATTTTTGAAGCAACTCATCGATTGATTTACGGCGCTAAGGATGACTCTGGTCAGAGATAC
CTGGCCTGGTCTGGACACAGTGCCCGTGTCGGAGCCGCGCGAGATATGGCCCGCGCTGGAGTTTCAATAC
CGGAGATCATGCAAGCTGGTGGCTGGACCAATGTAAATATTGTCATGAACTATATCCGTAACCTGGATAG
TGAAACAGGGGCAATGGTGCGCCTGCTGGAAGATGGCGATCTCGAGCCATCTGCTGGAGACATGAGAGCT
GCCAACCTTTGGCCAAGCCCGCTCATGATCAAACGCTCTAAGAAGAACAGCCTGGCCTTGTCCCTGACGG
CCGACCAGATGGTCAGTGCCTTGTTGGATGCTGAGCCCCCCATACTCTATTCCGAGTATGATCCTACCAG
ACCCTTCAGTGAAGCTTCGATGATGGGCTTACTGACCAACCTGGCAGACAGGGAGCTGGTTCACATGATC
AACTGGGCGAAGAGGGTGCCAGGCTTTGTGGATTTGACCCTCCATGATCAGGTCCACCTTCTAGAATGTG
CCTGGCTAGAGATCCTGATGATTGGTCTCGTCTGGCGCTCCATGGAGCACCCAGTGAAGCTACTGTTTGC
TCCTAACTTGCTCTTGGACAGGAACCAGGGAAAATGTGTAGAGGGCATGGTGGAGATCTTCGACATGCTG
CTGGCTACATCATCTCGGTTCCGCATGATGAATCTGCAGGGAGAGGAGTTTGTGTGCCTCAAATCTATTA
TTTTGCTTAATTCTGGAGTGTACACATTTCTGTCCAGCACCCTGAAGTCTCTGGAAGAGAAGGACCATAT
CCACCGAGTCCTGGACAAGATCACAGACACTTTGATCCACCTGATGGCCAAGGCAGGCCTGACCCTGCAG
CAGCAGCACCAGCGGCTGGCCCAGCTCCTCCTCATCCTCTCCCACATCAGGCACATGAGTAACAAAGGCA
TGGAGCATCTGTACAGCATGAAGTGCAAGAACGTGGTGCCCCTCTATGACCTGCTGCTGGAGGCGGCGGA
CGCCCACCGCCTACATGCGCCCACTAGCCGTGGAGGGGCATCCGTGGAGGAGACGGACCAAAGCCACTTG
GCCACTGCGGGCTCTACTTCATCGCATTCCTTGCAAAAGTATTACATCACGGGGGAGGCAGAGGGTTTCC
CTGCCACAGCTTGATAGCGGCCGCACTCCTCAGGTGCAGGCTGCCTATCAGAAGGTGGTGGCTGGTGTGG
CCAATGCCCTGGCTCACAAATACCACTGAGATCTTTTTCCCTCTGCCAAAAATTATGGGGACATCATGAA
GCCCCTTGAGCATCTGACTTCTGGCTAATAAAGGAAATTTATTTTCATTGCAATAGTGTGTTGGAATTTT
TTGTGTCTCTCACTCGGAAGGACATATGGGAGGGCAAATCATTTAAAACATCAGAATGAGTATTTGGTTT
AGAGTTTGGCAACATATGCCCATATGCTGGCTGCCATGAACAAAGGTTGGCTATAAAGAGGTCATCAGTA
TATGAAACAGCCCCCTGCTGTCCATTCCTTATTCCATAGAAAAGCCTTGACTTGAGGTTAGATTTTTTTT
ATATTTTGTTTTGTGTTATTTTTTTCTTTAACATCCCTAAAATTTTCCTTACATGTTTTACTAGCCAGAT
TTTTCCTCCTCTCCTGACTACTCCCAGTCATAGCTGTCCCTCTTCTCTTATGGAGATCCCTCGACCTGCA
GCCCAAGCTTGGCGTAATCATGGTCATAGCTGTTTCCTGTGTGAAATTGTTATCCGCTCACAATTCCACA
CAAAAACTAGGCCGCTCTAGAACTAGTGGATCCGGAACCCTTAATATAACTTCGTATAATGTATGCTATA
CGAAGTTATTAGGTCCCTCGACCTGCAGGAATTCTACCGGGTAGGGGAGGCGCTTTTCCCAAGGCAGTCT
GGAGCATGCGCTTTAGCAGCCCCGCTGGGCACTTGGCGCTACACAAGTGGCCTCTGGCCTCGCACACATT
CCACATCCACCGGTAGGCGCCAACCGGCTCCGTTCTTTGGTGGCCCCTTCGCGCCACCTTCTACTCCTCC
CCTAGTCAGGAAGTTCCCCCCCGCCCCGCAGCTCGCGTCGTGCAGGACGTGACAAATGGAAGTAGCACGT
CTCACTAGTCTCGTGCAGATGGACAGCACCGCTGAGCAATGGAAGCGGGTAGGCCTTTGGGGCAGCGGCC
AATAGCAGCTTTGCTCCTTCGCTTTCTGGGCTCAGAGGCTGGGAAGGGGTGGGTCCGGGGGCGGGCTCAG
GGGCGGGCTCAGGGGCGGGGCGGGCGCCCGAAGGTCCTCCGGAGGCCCGGCATTCTGCACGCTTCAAAAG
CGCACGTCTGCCGCGCTGTTCTCCTCTTCCTCATCTCCGGGCCTTTCGACCTGCAGCCAATATGGGATCG
GCCATTGAACAAGATGGATTGCACGCAGGTTCTCCGGCCGCTTGGGTGGAGAGGCTATTCGGCTATGACT
GGGCACAACAGACAATCGGCTGCTCTGATGCCGCCGTGTTCCGGCTGTCAGCGCAGGGGCGCCCGGTTCT
TTTTGTCAAGACCGACCTGTCCGGTGCCCTGAATGAACTGCAGGACGAGGCAGCGCGGCTATCGTGGCTG
GCCACGACGGGCGTTCCTTGCGCAGCTGTGCTCGACGTTGTCACTGAAGCGGGAAGGGACTGGCTGCTAT
TGGGCGAAGTGCCGGGGCAGGATCTCCTGTCATCTCACCTTGCTCCTGCCGAGAAAGTATCCATCATGGC
TGATGCAATGCGGCGGCTGCATACGCTTGATCCGGCTACCTGCCCATTCGACCACCAAGCGAAACATCGC
ATCGAGCGAGCACGTACTCGGATGGAAGCCGGTCTTGTCGATCAGGATGATCTGGACGAAGAGCATCAGG
GGCTCGCGCCAGCCGAACTGTTCGCCAGGCTCAAGGCGCGCATGCCCGACGGCGATGATCTCGTCGTGAC
CCATGGCGATGCCTGCTTGCCGAATATCATGGTGGAAAATGGCCGCTTTTCTGGATTCATCGACTGTGGC
CGGCTGGGTGTGGCGGACCGCTATCAGGACATAGCGTTGGCTACCCGTGATATTGCTGAAGAGCTTGGCG
GCGAATGGGCTGACCGCTTCCTCGTGCTTTACGGTATCGCCGCTCCCGATTCGCAGCGCATCGCCTTCTA
TCGCCTTCTTGACGAGTTCTTCTGAGGGGATCAATTCTCTAGAGCTCGCTGATCAGCCTCGACTGTGCCT
TCTAGTTGCCAGCCATCTGTTGTTTGCCCCTCCCCCGTGCCTTCCTTGACCCTGGAAGGTGCCACTCCCA
CTGTCCTTTCCTAATAAAATGAGGAAATTGCATCGCATTGTCTGAGTAGGTGTCATTCTATTCTGGGGGG
TGGGGTGGGGCAGGACAGCAAGGGGGAGGATTGGGAAGACAATAGCAGGCATGCTGGGGATGCGGTGGGC
TCTATGGCTTCTGAGGCGGAAAGAACCAGCTGGGGCTCGAATCAAGCTGATCCGGAACCCTTAATATAAC
TTCGTATAATGTATGCTATACGAAGTTATTAGGTCCCTCGACCTGCAGCCCAAGCTAGCTTATCGATACC
GTCGACGGTATCGATAAGCTTGATATCGAATTCTACCGGGTAGGGGAGGCGCTTTTCCCAAGGCAGTCTG
GAGCATGCGCTTTAGCAGCCCCGCTGGGCACTTGGCGCTACACAAGTGGCCTCTGGCCTCGCACACATTC
CACATCCACCGGTAGGCGCCAACCGGCTCCGTTCTTTGGTGGCCCCTTCGCGCCACCTTCTACTCCTCCC
CTAGTCAGGAAGTTCCCCCCCGCCCCGCAGCTCGCGTCGTGCAGGACGTGACAAATGGAAGTAGCACGTC
TCACTAGTCTCGTGCAGATGGACAGCACCGCTGAGCAATGGAAGCGGGTAGGCCTTTGGGGCAGCGGCCA
ATAGCAGCTTTGCTCCTTCGCTTTCTGGGCTCAGAGGCTGGGAAGGGGTGGGTCCGGGGGCGGGCTCAGG
GGCGGGCTCAGGGGCGGGGCGGGCGCCCGAAGGTCCTCCGGAGGCCCGGCATTCTGCACGCTTCAAAAGC
GCACGTCTGCCGCGCTGTTCTCCTCTTCCTCATCTCCGGGCCTTTCGACCTGCAGGTCCTCGCCATGGAT
CCTGATGATGTTGTTGATTCTTCTAAATCTTTTGTGATGGAAAACTTTTCTTCGTACCACGGGACTAAAC
CTGGTTATGTAGATTCCATTCAAAAAGGTATACAAAAGCCAAAATCTGGTACACAAGGAAATTATGACGA
TGATTGGAAAGGGTTTTATAGTACCGACAATAAATACGACGCTGCGGGATACTCTGTAGATAATGAAAAC
CCGCTCTCTGGAAAAGCTGGAGGCGTGGTCAAAGTGACGTATCCAGGACTGACGAAGGTTCTCGCACTAA
AAGTGGATAATGCCGAAACTATTAAGAAAGAGTTAGGTTTAAGTCTCACTGAACCGTTGATGGAGCAAGT
CGGAACGGAAGAGTTTATCAAAAGGTTCGGTGATGGTGCTTCGCGTGTAGTGCTCAGCCTTCCCTTCGCT
GAGGGGAGTTCTAGCGTTGAATATATTAATAACTGGGAACAGGCGAAAGCGTTAAGCGTAGAACTTGAGA
TTAATTTTGAAACCCGTGGAAAACGTGGCCAAGATGCGATGTATGAGTATATGGCTCAAGCCTGTGCAGG
AAATCGTGTCAGGCGATCTCTTTGTGAAGGAACCTTACTTCTGTGGTGTGACATAATTGGACAAACTACC
TACAGAGATTTAAAGCTCTAAGGTAAATATAAAATTTTTAAGTGTATAATGTGTTAAACTACTGATTCTA
ATTGTTTGTGTATTTTAGATTCCAACCTATGGAACTGATGAATGGGAGCAGTGGTGGAATGCAGATCCTA
GAGCTCGCTGATCAGCCTCGACTGTGCCTTCTAGTTGCCAGCCATCTGTTGTTTGCCCCTCCCCCGTGCC
TTCCTTGACCCTGGAAGGTGCCACTCCCACTGTCCTTTCCTAATAAAATGAGGAAATTGCATCGCATTGT
CTGAGTAGGTGTCATTCTATTCTGGGGGGTGGGGTGGGGCAGGACAGCAAGGGGGAGGATTGGGAAGACA
ATAGCAGGCATGCTGGGGATGCGGTGGGCTCTATGGCTTCTGAGGCGGAAAGAACCAGCTGGGGCTCGAG
GGGGGGCCCGGTACCCAGCTTTTGTTCCCTTTAGTGAGGGTTAATTGCGCGCTTGGCGTAATCATGGTCA
TAGCTGTTTCCTGTGTGAAATTGTTATCCGCTCACAATTCCACACAACATACGAGCCGGAAGCATAAAGT
GTAAAGCCTGGGGTGCCTAATGAGTGAGCTAACTCACATTAATTGCGTTGCGCTCACTGCCCGCTTTCCA
GTCGGGAAACCTGTCGTGCCAGCTGCATTAATGAATCGGCCAACGCGCGGGGAGAGGCGGTTTGCGTATT
GGGCGCTCTTCCGCTTCCTCGCTCACTGACTCGCTGCGCTCGGTCGTTCGGCTGCGGCGAGCGGTATCAG
CTCACTCAAAGGCGGTAATACGGTTATCCACAGAATCAGGGGATAACGCAGGAAAGAACATGTGAGCAAA
AGGCCAGCAAAAGGCCAGGAACCGTAAAAAGGCCGCGTTGCTGGCGTTTTTCCATAGGCTCCGCCCCCCT
GACGAGCATCACAAAAATCGACGCTCAAGTCAGAGGTGGCGAAACCCGACAGGACTATAAAGATACCAGG
CGTTTCCCCCTGGAAGCTCCCTCGTGCGCTCTCCTGTTCCGACCCTGCCGCTTACCGGATACCTGTCCGC
CTTTCTCCCTTCGGGAAGCGTGGCGCTTTCTCATAGCTCACGCTGTAGGTATCTCAGTTCGGTGTAGGTC
GTTCGCTCCAAGCTGGGCTGTGTGCACGAACCCCCCGTTCAGCCCGACCGCTGCGCCTTATCCGGTAACT
ATCGTCTTGAGTCCAACCCGGTAAGACACGACTTATCGCCACTGGCAGCAGCCACTGGTAACAGGATTAG
CAGAGCGAGGTATGTAGGCGGTGCTACAGAGTTCTTGAAGTGGTGGCCTAACTACGGCTACACTAGAAGA
ACAGTATTTGGTATCTGCGCTCTGCTGAAGCCAGTTACCTTCGGAAAAAGAGTTGGTAGCTCTTGATCCG
GCAAACAAACCACCGCTGGTAGCGGTGGTTTTTTTGTTTGCAAGCAGCAGATTACGCGCAGAAAAAAAGG
ATCTCAAGAAGATCCTTTGATCTTTTCTACGGGGTCTGACGCTCAGTGGAACGAAAACTCACGTTAAGGG
ATTTTGGTCATGAGATTATCAAAAAGGATCTTCACCTAGATCCTTTTAAATTAAAAATGAAGTTTTAAAT
CAATCTAAAGTATATATGAGTAAACTTGGTCTGACAGTTACCAATGCTTAATCAGTGAGGCACCTATCTC
AGCGATCTGTCTATTTCGTTCATCCATAGTTGCCTGACTCCCCGTCGTGTAGATAACTACGATACGGGAG
GGCTTACCATCTGGCCCCAGTGCTGCAATGATACCGCGAGACCCACGCTCACCGGCTCCAGATTTATCAG
CAATAAACCAGCCAGCCGGAAGGGCCGAGCGCAGAAGTGGTCCTGCAACTTTATCCGCCTCCATCCAGTC
TATTAATTGTTGCCGGGAAGCTAGAGTAAGTAGTTCGCCAGTTAATAGTTTGCGCAACGTTGTTGCCATT
GCTACAGGCATCGTGGTGTCACGCTCGTCGTTTGGTATGGCTTCATTCAGCTCCGGTTCCCAACGATCAA
GGCGAGTTACATGATCCCCCATGTTGTGCAAAAAAGCGGTTAGCTCCTTCGGTCCTCCGATCGTTGTCAG
AAGTAAGTTGGCCGCAGTGTTATCACTCATGGTTATGGCAGCACTGCATAATTCTCTTACTGTCATGCCA
TCCGTAAGATGCTTTTCTGTGACTGGTGAGTACTCAACCAAGTCATTCTGAGAATAGTGTATGCGGCGAC
CGAGTTGCTCTTGCCCGGCGTCAATACGGGATAATACCGCGCCACATAGCAGAACTTTAAAAGTGCTCAT
CATTGGAAAACGTTCTTCGGGGCGAAAACTCTCAAGGATCTTACCGCTGTTGAGATCCAGTTCGATGTAA
CCCACTCGTGCACCCAACTGATCTTCAGCATCTTTTACTTTCACCAGCGTTTCTGGGTGAGCAAAAACAG
GAAGGCAAAATGCCGCAAAAAAGGGAATAAGGGCGACACGGAAATGTTGAATACTCATACTCTTCCTTTT
TCAATATTATTGAAGCATTTATCAGGGTTATTGTCTCATGAGCGGATACATATTTGAATGTATTTAGAAA
AATAAACAAATAGGGGTTCCGCGCACATTTCCCCGAAAAGTGCCAC
Features (pLannotate 1.2.2; 35 found; start..end, strand, type, name):
      4..432     +  rep_origin     f1 ori (sequence partly withheld): f1 bacteriophage origin of replication; arrow indicates direction of (+) strand synthesis
    463..618     -  CDS            lacZα (fragment): LacZα fragment of β-galactosidase; lacZ fragment
    626..644     +  promoter       T7 promoter: promoter for bacteriophage T7 RNA polymerase
    653..676     +  misc_feature   MCS (fragment): pBluescript multiple cloning site
    734..1110    +  CDS            H2B (fragment) (sequence withheld): human histone H2B; HIST1H2BJ
   1118..1834    +  CDS            mEmerald: mEmerald is a basic (constitutively fluorescent) green fluorescent protein published in 1998, derived from Aequorea victoria. It is reported to be a very rapidly-maturing monomer with moderate acid sensitivity.
   1901..2923    +  CDS            hph: KHYB_ECOLX - Experimental evidence at protein level: Swiss-Prot protein existence level 1. The aminoglycoside phosphotransferases achieve inactivation of their antibiotic substrates by phosphorylation. Only phosphorylates hygromycin and closely related compounds such as demethyl analogs and destomycin. From Escherichia coli.
   2993..4021    +  CDS            cre: RECR_BPP1 - Experimental evidence at protein level: Swiss-Prot protein existence level 1. Catalyzes site-specific recombination between two 34-base- pair LOXP sites. Its role is to maintain the phage genome as a monomeric unit-copy plasmid in the lysogenic state. From Escherichia phage P1 (Bacteriophage P1).
   4034..4969    +  CDS            ERT2: mutated ligand-binding domain of the human estrogen receptor (Feil et al., 1997)
   4986..5057    +  CDS            HBB (fragment): HBB_PONPY - Experimental evidence at transcript level: Swiss-Prot protein existence level 2. Involved in oxygen transport from the lung to the various peripheral tissues. From Pongo pygmaeus (Bornean orangutan).
   5128..5183    +  polyA_signal   β-globin poly(A) signal: rabbit β-globin polyadenylation signal (Gil and Proudfoot, 1987)
   5566..5588    -  protein_bind   lac operator (fragment): The lac repressor binds to the lac operator to inhibit transcription in E. coli. This inhibition can be relieved by adding lactose or isopropyl-β-D-thiogalactopyranoside (IPTG). lac repressor encoded by lacI
   5601..5624    +  misc_feature   MCS (fragment): pBluescript multiple cloning site
   5637..5670    -  protein_bind   loxP: Cre-mediated recombination occurs in the 8-bp core sequence (GCATACAT). Cre recombinase
   5700..6199    +  promoter       PGK promoter: mouse phosphoglycerate kinase 1 promoter
   6213..7016    +  CDS            NeoR/KanR: aminoglycoside phosphotransferase from Tn5; aph(3')-II (or nptII); confers resistance to neomycin, kanamycin, and G418 (Geneticin®)
   7054..7278    +  polyA_signal   bGH poly(A) signal: bovine growth hormone polyadenylation signal
   7282..7303    +  promoter       SV40 promoter (fragment): SV40 enhancer and early promoter
   7337..7370    -  protein_bind   loxP: Cre-mediated recombination occurs in the 8-bp core sequence (GCATACAT). Cre recombinase
   7412..7444    -  misc_feature   MCS (fragment): pBluescript multiple cloning site
   7449..7948    +  promoter       PGK promoter: mouse phosphoglycerate kinase 1 promoter
   7975..8547    +  CDS            DTA: diphtheria toxin fragment A; Corynebacterium diphtheriae tox
   8550..8622    +  CDS            small t antigen (fragment): SV40 (simian virus 40) small t antigen
   8624..8689    +  intron         small t intron: SV40 (simian virus 40) small t antigen intron
   8763..8987    +  polyA_signal   bGH poly(A) signal: bovine growth hormone polyadenylation signal
   8991..9012    +  promoter       SV40 promoter (fragment): SV40 enhancer and early promoter
   9016..9036    +  misc_feature   MCS (fragment): pBluescript multiple cloning site
   9049..9067    -  promoter       T3 promoter: promoter for bacteriophage T3 RNA polymerase
   9110..9132    -  protein_bind   lac operator (fragment): The lac repressor binds to the lac operator to inhibit transcription in E. coli. This inhibition can be relieved by adding lactose or isopropyl-β-D-thiogalactopyranoside (IPTG). lac repressor encoded by lacI
   9136..9166    -  promoter       lac promoter: promoter for the E. coli lac operon
   9181..9202    -  protein_bind   CAP binding site: CAP binding activates transcription in the presence of cAMP. E. coli catabolite activator protein
   9215..9307    -  CDS            lacI (fragment): lac repressor; lacI; The lac repressor binds to the lac operator to inhibit transcription in E. coli. This inhibition can be relieved by adding lactose or isopropyl-β-D-thiogalactopyranoside (IPTG).
   9490..10078   -  rep_origin     ori: high-copy-number ColE1/pMB1/pBR322/pUC origin of replication
  10249..11109   -  CDS            AmpR: β-lactamase; bla; confers resistance to ampicillin, carbenicillin, and related antibiotics
  11110..11214   -  promoter       AmpR promoter: bla
