[The description below was written by a language model from this plasmid's Addgene catalogue record and pLannotate feature annotations shown in this document.]
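Description:
pEHC_PGKneoLox2DTA.2 is an 11.2 kb mouse gene-targeting plasmid built on the pBluescript-derived PGKneoLox2DTA.2 backbone. It serves as a ready-made knock-in template into which locus-specific homology arms can be cloned. In E. coli it is maintained at high copy from a ColE1/pUC-type origin under ampicillin selection. It also retains an f1 origin, T7 and T3 promoters, and remnants of the lacZα/multiple cloning site region.

The payload is a promoterless multicistronic cassette assembled by Gibson cloning. It encodes human histone H2B fused at its C terminus to the green fluorescent protein mEmerald, then hygromycin phosphotransferase, then the tamoxifen-regulated recombinase Cre-ERT2. According to the stated purpose, the three coding regions are joined by P2A peptide sequences, although these linkers are not annotated in the feature table. The cassette ends with a rabbit β-globin polyadenylation signal. Because it has no promoter of its own, expression depends on the endogenous regulatory elements of the targeted gene. Cells expressing that gene should therefore show nuclear green fluorescence, resist hygromycin, and carry inducible Cre activity.

Downstream lies a loxP-flanked PGK promoter–NeoR–bGH poly(A) unit, which provides G418 positive selection of integrants and can be excised by Cre. A PGK-driven diphtheria toxin A cassette follows and sits outside the intended homology region, so it selects against random integration.

The associated publication describes Fbxo2 reporter mouse and embryonic stem cell lines used to mark in vitro-generated inner ear sensory epithelia, select otic lineage cells and enable Cre recombination. This plasmid itself carries no homology arms.
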