Addgene plasmid #112623: pEHC_PGKneoLox2DTA.2
Purpose: H2BEmerald_p2A_HygroR_p2A_CreERt2 targeting plasmid with cloning sites ready for homology arms
Depositing lab: Stefan Heller. Depositing organization: Stanford University. Publication: Fbxo2(VHC) mouse and embryonic stem cell reporter lines delineate in vitro-generated inner ear sensory epithelia cells and enable otic lineage selection and Cre-recombination. Hartman BH, Bscke R, Ellwanger DC, Keymeulen S, Scheibinger M, Heller S. Dev Biol. 2018 Sep 1. pii: S0012-1606(18)30499-8. doi: 10.1016/j.ydbio.2018.08.013. PubMed 30179592.
Backbone
  Vector backbone: PGKneoLox2DTA.2
  Backbone manufacturer: P. Soriano Addgene Plasmid 13449
  Backbone size w/o insert (bp): 6300
  Total vector size (bp): 11237
  Vector type: Mouse Targeting, Cre/Lox
  Selectable markers: Neomycin (select with G418), Hygromycin
Growth in bacteria
  Bacterial resistance: Ampicillin, 100 μg/mL
  Growth temperature: 37°C
  Growth strain: DH5alpha
  Copy number: High Copy
Gene/Insert 1
  Gene/Insert name: H2B-Emerald (alt name: HIST1H2BB, H2B.1, H2B/f, H2BFF, MGC119804)
  Species: H. sapiens (human); Aequorea victoria
  Insert size (bp): 1101
  GenBank ID: NM_021058
  Entrez Gene: H2BC3 (a.k.a. H2B.1, H2B/f, H2BFF, HIST1H2BB)
  Promoter: No Promoter
  Tag / fusion protein: Emerald (C terminal on insert)
  Cloning method: Gibson Cloning
  Sequencing primers: 5′ TTTATTCATGAGGCCGGCCACC; 3′ TGAAGTTAGTAGCTCCGCTTCC
Gene/Insert 2
  Gene/Insert name: Hygrophosphotransferase (alt names: HygroR; hygromycin-B)
  Species: Coccidioides posadasii C735 delta SOWgp
  Insert size (bp): 1023
  GenBank ID: XM_003071606
  Promoter: No Promoter
  Cloning method: Gibson Cloning
  Sequencing primers: 5′ atgaaaaagcctgaactcaccgc; 3′ ttcctttgccctcggacga
Gene/Insert 3
  Gene/Insert name: Cre-ERT2 fusion protein
  Species: Bacteriophage P1
  Insert size (bp): 1983
  Promoter: No Promoter
  Cloning method: Gibson Cloning
  Sequencing primers: 5′ ATGTCCAATTTACTGACCGTACA; 3′ TCAAGCTGTGGCAGGGAAACC
Resource information
  A portion of this plasmid was derived from a plasmid made by: H2B was cloned from Addgene plasmid 26750, Emerald was cloned from Addgene plasmid 53976, HygroR was cloned from Addgene plasmid 28226, CreERT2 and Rabbit betaglobin PolyA were cloned from Addgene plasmid 14797, PGKneoLox2DTA.2 backbone was cloned from Addgene plasmid 13449
Terms and licenses: Academic/Nonprofit Terms; Industry Terms: Not Available to Industry
How to cite: pEHC_PGKneoLox2DTA.2 was a gift from Stefan Heller (Addgene plasmid # 112623 ; http://n2t.net/addgene:112623 ; RRID:Addgene_112623)
